Addgene plasmid #118551: pMRE-Tn7-133
Purpose: miniTn7 plasmid to deliver constitutively expressed fluorescent protein genes in bacteria
Depositing lab: Mitja Remus-Emsermann. Depositing organization: University of Canterbury. Publication: Chromatic Bacteria - A Broad Host-Range Plasmid and Chromosomal Insertion Toolbox for Fluorescent Protein Expression in Bacteria. Schlechter RO, Jun H, Bernach M, Oso S, Boyd E, Munoz-Lintz DA, Dobson RCJ, Remus DM, Remus-Emsermann MNP. Front Microbiol. 2018 Dec 12;9:3052. doi: 10.3389/fmicb.2018.03052. eCollection 2018. PubMed 30631309.
Backbone
  Vector backbone: pGRG36
  Vector type: Bacterial Expression ; miniTn7 delivery vector
  Selectable markers: Chloramphenicol
Growth in bacteria
  Bacterial resistance: Ampicillin, 100 μg/mL
  Growth temperature: 30°C
  Growth strain: E. coli S17-1 lambda pir
  Copy number: Low Copy
Gene/Insert
  Gene/Insert name: sYFP2
  Species: Synthetic
  Cloning method: Restriction Enzyme; 5′ cloning site Unknown (unknown if destroyed)
Resource information
  A portion of this plasmid was derived from a plasmid made by: pMREtn5-Ptuf-sYFP2
Terms and licenses: Academic/Nonprofit Terms; Industry Terms: Not Available to Industry
Depositor comments: Please visit https://www.biorxiv.org/content/early/2018/09/07/402172 for bioRxiv preprint.
How to cite: pMRE-Tn7-133 was a gift from Mitja Remus-Emsermann (Addgene plasmid # 118551 ; http://n2t.net/addgene:118551 ; RRID:Addgene_118551)
