[The description below was written by a language model from this plasmid's Addgene catalogue record and pLannotate feature annotations shown in this document.]
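Description:
pMRE-Tn7-133 is a low-copy mini-Tn7 delivery plasmid built on the pGRG36 backbone. It is designed to place a constitutively expressed yellow fluorescent protein gene into bacterial chromosomes. The 14.6 kb plasmid replicates from a pSC101 origin that depends on a temperature-sensitive Rep101 protein, so it is maintained at permissive temperature and can be lost from recipients at higher temperature once transposition has occurred. The backbone carries AmpR (β-lactamase) for selection of the plasmid itself. It also has an incP oriT, so the plasmid can be mobilised by conjugation from a donor such as E. coli S17-1 λpir. Fragments of a tetracycline resistance gene, an f1 origin and pUC-type cloning sites also appear in the annotation and look like cloning remnants.

The transposable cargo lies between the Tn7R and Tn7L ends, spanning the numbering origin of the circular map. It consists of the sYFP2 coding sequence (a fast-maturing monomeric Aequorea-derived YFP) followed by the lambda t0 terminator, then a chloramphenicol acetyltransferase gene with its own promoter and an rrnB T1 terminator. Chloramphenicol resistance therefore marks chromosomal insertions. No promoter for sYFP2 is annotated. The record says the cassette derives from pMREtn5-Ptuf-sYFP2, which suggests a tuf promoter and probably explains the Tn5 transposase fragment just upstream, but this is not stated explicitly.

Outside the Tn7 ends, tnsA, tnsB, tnsC and tnsD (plus a truncated tnsE) sit under the arabinose-regulated araBAD promoter with araC. They supply the TnsABC+D machinery that directs site-specific insertion at attTn7. The plasmid belongs to a toolbox for fluorescently tagging diverse bacteria with stable, single-copy markers.
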