Features (pLannotate 1.2.2; 28 found; start..end, strand, type, name):
      1..717     +  CDS            SYFP2: SYFP2 is a basic (constitutively fluorescent) yellow fluorescent protein published in 2006, derived from Aequorea victoria. It is reported to be a very rapidly-maturing monomer with moderate acid sensitivity.
    738..832     +  terminator     lambda t0 terminator: transcription terminator from phage lambda
    847..875     +  promoter       cat promoter (fragment): promoter of the E. coli cat gene encoding chloramphenicol acetyltransferase
    876..1532    +  CDS            cat: CAT_ECOLX - Experimental evidence at protein level: Swiss-Prot protein existence level 1. This enzyme is an effector of chloramphenicol resistance in bacteria. From Escherichia coli. This protein is used as a marker in many commonly used cloning vectors, such as pACYC184.
   1600..1686    +  terminator     rrnB T1 terminator: Escherichia coli rrnB; transcription terminator T1 from the E. coli rrnB gene
   1797..1962    -  mobile_element Tn7L: mini-Tn7 element (left end of the Tn7 transposon) Tn7
   2395..3345    -  CDS            Rep101(Ts): temperature-sensitive version of the RepA protein needed for replication with the pSC101 origin (Armstrong et al., 1984); rep101 encoding an A56V mutation
   3393..3615    -  rep_origin     pSC101 ori: low-copy replication origin that requires the Rep101 protein
   4100..4352    -  CDS            TcR (fragment): tetracycline efflux protein; tet; confers resistance to tetracycline
   4355..4464    +  oriT           oriT: incP origin of transfer
   4465..4593    -  rep_origin     f1 ori (fragment) (sequence partly withheld): f1 bacteriophage origin of replication; arrow indicates direction of (+) strand synthesis
   4635..5495    -  CDS            AmpR: β-lactamase; bla; confers resistance to ampicillin, carbenicillin, and related antibiotics
   5496..5587    -  promoter       AmpR promoter: bla
   5606..5633    -  terminator     rrnB T2 terminator: transcription terminator T2 from the E. coli rrnB gene
   5725..5811    -  terminator     rrnB T1 terminator: Escherichia coli rrnB; transcription terminator T1 from the E. coli rrnB gene
   5813..5928    -  ncRNA          5S rRNA: Accession: RF00001 - 5S ribosomal RNA
   6014..6051    -  misc_feature   MCS (fragment): pUC18/19 multiple cloning site
   6052..6441    -  CDS            tnsE (fragment): TNSE_ECOLX - Experimental evidence at protein level: Swiss-Prot protein existence level 1. TnsABC + TnsD promote high-frequency insertion of Tn7 into a specific target site known as att-Tn7 whereas TnsABC + TnsE promote low-frequency insertion into many different sites. From Escherichia coli.
   6448..7971    -  CDS            tnsD: TNSD_ECOLX - Protein predicted: Swiss-Prot protein existence level 4. TnsABC + TnsD promote high-frequency insertion of Tn7 into a specific target site known as att-Tn7 whereas TnsABC + TnsE promote low-frequency insertion into many different sites. From Escherichia coli.
   7977..9641    -  CDS            tnsC: TNSC_ECOLX - Experimental evidence at protein level: Swiss-Prot protein existence level 1. TnsABC + TnsD promote high-frequency insertion of Tn7 into a specific target site known as att-Tn7 whereas TnsABC + TnsE promote low-frequency insertion into many different sites. From Escherichia coli.
   9641..11746   -  CDS            tnsB: TNSB_ECOLX - Experimental evidence at protein level: Swiss-Prot protein existence level 1. Sequence-specific, DNA-binding protein required for Tn7 transposition. Recognizes sequences necessary for recombination at both left and right ends of Tn7 and, together with TnsA, forms the transposase. TnsB executes the 5'-DNA strand breakage and joining reactions. From Escherichia coli.
  11736..12554   -  CDS            tnsA: TNSA_ECOLX - Experimental evidence at protein level: Swiss-Prot protein existence level 1. Required for Tn7 transposition. Forms the transposase, together with TnsB. TnsA executes the 5'-DNA strand breakage reaction. TnsABC and TnsD promote high-frequency insertion of Tn7 into a specific target site known as ATT-Tn7 whereas TnsABC and TnsD promote low- frequency insertion into many different sites. From Escherichia coli.
  12633..12651   -  misc_feature   MCS (fragment): pUC18/19 multiple cloning site
  12672..12956   -  promoter       araBAD promoter: araBAD; promoter of the L-arabinose operon of E. coli; the araC regulatory gene is transcribed in the opposite direction (Guzman et al., 1995)
  12983..13861   +  CDS            araC: L-arabinose regulatory protein; araC
  13951..13969   -  promoter       tet promoter (fragment): E. coli promoter for tetracycline efflux protein gene
  14007..14205   -  mobile_element Tn7R (fragment): mini-Tn7 element (right end of the Tn7 transposon) Tn7
  14301..14618   +  CDS            tnpA (fragment): TN5P_ECOLX - Also known as tnp. Experimental evidence at protein level: Swiss-Prot protein existence level 1. Mediates transposition of transposon Tn5 by a 'cut and paste' mechanism. First, the monomeric transposase binds the 19 bp inverted DNA repeats flanking the transposon. Then, dimerization of the DNA- bound transposase creates a synaptic DNA complex. After nicking of the first DNA strand, excision of the transposon proceeds through a series of intermediates. The transposase then mediates the insertion of the transposon at a new site by strand transfer. The activity of the wild- type tran
>Addgene plasmid #118551 | pMRE-Tn7-133 | addgene full sequence | sequence record 226945 | Addgene NGS Result
ATGGTGAGCAAGGGCGAGGAGCTGTTCACCGGGGTGGTGCCCATCCTGGTCGAGCTGGACGGCGACGTAA
ACGGCCACAAGTTCAGCGTGTCCGGCGAGGGCGAGGGCGATGCCACCTACGGCAAGCTGACCCTGAAGCT
GATCTGCACCACCGGCAAGCTGCCCGTGCCCTGGCCCACCCTCGTGACCACCCTGGGCTACGGCGTGCAG
TGCTTCGCCCGCTACCCCGACCACATGAAGCAGCACGACTTCTTCAAGTCCGCCATGCCCGAAGGCTACG
TCCAGGAGCGCACCATCTTCTTCAAGGACGACGGCAACTACAAGACCCGCGCCGAGGTGAAGTTCGAGGG
CGACACCCTGGTGAACCGCATCGAGCTGAAGGGCATCGACTTCAAGGAGGACGGCAACATCCTGGGGCAC
AAGCTGGAGTACAACTACAACAGCCACAACGTCTATATCACCGCCGACAAGCAGAAGAACGGCATCAAGG
CCAACTTCAAGATCCGCCACAACATCGAGGACGGCGGCGTGCAGCTCGCCGACCACTACCAGCAGAACAC
CCCCATCGGCGACGGCCCCGTGCTGCTGCCCGACAACCACTACCTGAGCTACCAGTCCAAGCTGAGCAAA
GACCCCAACGAGAAGCGCGATCACATGGTCCTGCTGGAGTTCGTGACCGCCGCCGGGATCACTCTCGGCA
TGGACGAGCTGTACAAGTAAGTAATTAGCTGAGCTTGGACTCCTGTTGATAGATCCAGTAATGACCTCAG
AACTCCATCTGGATTTGTTCAGAACGCTCGGTTGCCGCCGGGCGTTTTTTATTGGTGAGAATCCAAGCTA
GCTTGGCGAGATTTTCAGGAGCTAAGGAAGCTAAAATGGAGAAAAAAATCACTGGATATACCACCGTTGA
TATATCCCAATGGCATCGTAAAGAACATTTTGAGGCATTTCAGTCAGTTGCTCAATGTACCTATAACCAG
ACCGTTCAGCTGGATATTACGGCCTTTTTAAAGACCGTAAAGAAAAATAAGCACAAGTTTTATCCGGCCT
TTATTCACATTCTTGCCCGCCTGATGAATGCTCATCCGGAATTTCGTATGGCAATGAAAGACGGTGAGCT
GGTGATATGGGATAGTGTTCACCCTTGTTACACCGTTTTCCATGAGCAAACTGAAACGTTTTCATCGCTC
TGGAGTGAATACCACGACGATTTCCGGCAGTTTCTACACATATATTCGCAAGATGTGGCGTGTTACGGTG
AAAACCTGGCCTATTTCCCTAAAGGGTTTATTGAGAATATGTTTTTCGTCTCAGCCAATCCCTGGGTGAG
TTTCACCAGTTTTGATTTAAACGTGGCCAATATGGACAACTTCTTCGCCCCCGTTTTCACCATGGGCAAA
TATTATACGCAAGGCGACAAGGTGCTGATGCCGCTGGCGATTCAGGTTCATCATGCCGTTTGTGATGGCT
TCCATGTCGGCAGAATGCTTAATGAATTACAACAGTACTGCGATGAGTGGCAGGGCGGGGCGTAATTTTT
TTAAGGCAGTTATTGGTGCCCTTAAACGCCTGGGGTAATGACTCTCTAGCTTGAGGCATCAAATAAAACG
AAAGGCTCAGTCGAAAGACTGGGCCTTTCGTTTTATCTGTTGTTTGTCGGTGAACGCTCTCCTGAGTAGG
ACAAATCCGCCGCTAGGAGCTTGCGGCCGCCAGGGGATCTGATTAATTAAAACGTGGCTTACTAGGATCC
GATATCATTTAAATCTAGGGATAACAGGGTAATACTAGTGTCGACCAACCAGATAAGTGAAATCTAGTTC
CAAACTATTTTGTCATTTTTAATTTTCGTATTAGCTTACGACGCTACACCCAGTTCCCATCTATTTTGTC
ACTCTTCCCTAAATAATCCTTAAAAACTCCATTTCCACCCCTCCCAGTTCCCAACTATTTTGTCCGCCCA
CAGGCTGAAAGCGCTATTTCTTCCAGAATTGCCATGATTTTTTCCCCACGGGAGGCGTCACTGGCTCCCG
TGTTGTCGGCAGCTTTGATTCGATAAGCAGCATCGCCTGTTTCAGGCTGTCTATGTGTGACTGTTGAGCT
GTAACAAGTTGTCTCAGGTGTTCAATTTCATGTTCTAGTTGCTTTGTTTTACTGGTTTCACCTGTTCTAT
TAGGTGTTACATGCTGTTCATCTGTTACATTGTCGATCTGTTCATGGTGAACAGCTTTAAATGCACCAAA
AACTCGTAAAAGCTCTGATGTATCTATCTTTTTTACACCGTTTTCATCTGTGCATATGGACAGTTTTCCC
TTTGATATGTAACGGTGAACAGTTGTTCTACTTTTGTTTGTTAGTCTTGATGCTTCACTGATAGATACAA
GAGCCATAAGAACCTCAGATCCTTCCGTATTTAGCCAGTATGTTCTCTAGTGTGGTTCGTTGTTTTTGCG
TGAGCCATGAGAACGAACCATTGAGATCATACTTACTTTGCATGTCACTCAAAAATTTTGCCTCAAAACT
GGTGAGCTGAATTTTTGCAGTTAAAGCATCGTGTAGTGTTTTTCTTAGTCCGTTATGTAGGTAGGAATCT
GATGTAATGGTTGTTGGTATTTTGTCACCATTCATTTTTATCTGGTTGTTCTCAAGTTCGGTTACGAGAT
CCATTTGTCTATCTAGTTCAACTTGGAAAATCAACGTATCAGTCGGGCGGCCTCGCTTATCAACCACCAA
TTTCATATTGCTGTAAGTGTTTAAATCTTTACTTATTGGTTTCAAAACCCATTGGTTAAGCCTTTTAAAC
TCATGGTAGTTATTTTCAAGCATTAACATGAACTTAAATTCATCAAGGCTAATCTCTATATTTGCCTTGT
GAGTTTTCTTTTGTGTTAGTTCTTTTAATAACCACTCATAAATCCTCATAGAGTATTTGTTTTCAAAAGA
CTTAACATGTTCCAGATTATATTTTATGAATTTTTTTAACTGGAAAAGATAAGGCAATATCTCTTCACTA
AAAACTAATTCTAATTTTTCGCTTGAGAACTTGGCATAGTTTGTCCACTGGAAAATCTCAAAGCCTTTAA
CCAAAGGATTCCTGATTTCCACAGTTCTCGTCATCAGCTCTCTGGTTGCTTTAGCTAATACACCATAAGC
ATTTTCCCTACTGATGTTCATCATCTGAACGTATTGGTTATAAGTGAACGATACCGTCCGTTCTTTCCTT
GTAGGGTTTTCAATCGTGGGGTTGAGTAGTGCCACACAGCATAAAATTAGCTTGGTTTCATGCTCCGTTA
AGTCATAGCGACTAATCGCTAGTTCATTTGCTTTGAAAACAACTAATTCAGACATACATCTCAATTGGTC
TAGGTGATTTTAATCACTATACCAATTGAGATGGGCTAGTCAATGATAATTACTAGTCCTTTTCCTTTGA
GTTGTGGGTATCTGTAAATTCTGCTAGACCTTTGCTGGAAAACTTGTAAATTCTGCTAGACCCTCTGTAA
ATTCCGCTAGACCTTTGTGTGTTTTTTTTGTTTATATTCAAGTGGTTATAATTTATAGAATAAAGAAAGA
ATAAAAAAAGATAAAAAGAATAGATCCCAGCCCTGTGTATAACTCACTACTTTAGTCAGTTCCGCAGTAT
TACAAAAGGATGTCGCAAACGCTGTTTGCTCCTCTACAAAACAGACCTTAAAACCCTAAAGGCTTAAGTA
GCACCCTCGCAAGCTCGGGCAAATCGCTGAATATTCCTTTTGTCTCCGACCATCAGGCACCTGAGTCGCT
GTCTTTTTCGTGACATTCAGTTCGCTGCGCTCACGGCTCTGGCAGTGAATGGGGGTAAATGGCACTACAG
GCGCCTTTTATGGATTCATGCAAGGAAACTACCCATAATACAAGAAAAGCCCGTCACGGGCTTCTCAGGG
CGTTTTATGGCGGGTCTGCTATGTGGTGCTATCTGACTTTTTGCTGTTCAGCAGTTCCTGCCCTCTGATT
TTCCAGTCTGACCACTTCGGATTATCCCGTGACAGGTCATTCAGACTGGCTAATGCACCCAGTAAGGCAG
CGGTATCATCAACAGGCTTACCCGTCTTACTGTCGGGGATCGACGCTCTCCCTTATGCGACTCCTGCATT
AGGAAGCAGCCCAGTAGTAGGTTGAGGCCGTTGAGCACCGCCGCCGCAAGGAATGGTGCATGCAAGGAGA
TGGCGCCCAACAGTCCCCCGGCCACGGGGCCTGCCACCATACCCACGCCGAAACAAGCGCTCATGAGCCC
GAAGTGGCGAGCCCGATCTTCCCCATCGGTGATGTCGGCGATATAGGCGCCAGCAACCGCACCTGTGGCG
CCGGTGATGCCGCCGGGCAGGATAGGTGAAGTAGGCCCACCCGCGAGCGGGTGTTCCTTCTTCACTGTCC
CTTATTCGCACCTGGCGGTGCTCAACGGGAATCCTGCTCTGCGAGGCTGGCCGGCGGCG
[125 nt withheld, positions 4470-4594]
AATCAATCTAAAGTATATATGAGTAAACTTGGTCTGACAGTTACCAATGCTTAATCAGTGAGGCACCTAT
CTCAGCGATCTGTCTATTTCGTTCATCCATAGTTGCCTGACTCCCCGTCGTGTAGATAACTACGATACGG
GAGGGCTTACCATCTGGCCCCAGTGCTGCAATGATACCGCGAGACCCACGCTCACCGGCTCCAGATTTAT
CAGCAATAAACCAGCCAGCCGGAAGGGCCGAGCGCAGAAGTGGTCCTGCAACTTTATCCGCCTCCATCCA
GTCTATTAATTGTTGCCGGGAAGCTAGAGTAAGTAGTTCGCCAGTTAATAGTTTGCGCAACGTTGTTGCC
ATTGCTGCAGGCATCGTGGTGTCACGCTCGTCGTTTGGTATGGCTTCATTCAGCTCCGGTTCCCAACGAT
CAAGGCGAGTTACATGATCCCCCATGTTGTGCAAAAAAGCGGTTAGCTCCTTCGGTCCTCCGATCGTTGT
CAGAAGTAAGTTGGCCGCAGTGTTATCACTCATGGTTATGGCAGCACTGCATAATTCTCTTACTGTCATG
CCATCCGTAAGATGCTTTTCTGTGACTGGTGAGTACTCAACCAAGTCATTCTGAGAATAGTGTATGCGGC
GACCGAGTTGCTCTTGCCCGGCGTCAACACGGGATAATACCGCGCCACATAGCAGAACTTTAAAAGTGCT
CATCATTGGAAAACGTTCTTCGGGGCGAAAACTCTCAAGGATCTTACCGCTGTTGAGATCCAGTTCGATG
TAACCCACTCGTGCACCCAACTGATCTTCAGCATCTTTTACTTTCACCAGCGTTTCTGGGTGAGCAAAAA
CAGGAAGGCAAAATGCCGCAAAAAAGGGAATAAGGGCGACACGGAAATGTTGAATACTCATACTCTTCCT
TTTTCAATATTATTGAAGCATTTATCAGGGTTATTGTCTCATGAGCGGATACATATTTGAATGTATTTAG
AAAAATAAACAAAAGAGTTTGTAGAAACGCAAAAAGGCCATCCGTCAGGATGGCCTTCTGCTTAATTTGA
TGCCTGGCAGTTTATGGCGGGCGTCCTGCCCGCCACCCTCCGGGCCGTTGCTTCGCAACGTTCAAATCCG
CTCCCGGCGGATTTGTCCTACTCAGGAGAGCGTTCACCGACAAACAACAGATAAAACGAAAGGCCCAGTC
TTTCGACTGAGCCTTTCGTTTTATTTGATGCCTGGCAGTTCCCTACTCTCGCATGGGGAGACCCCACACT
ACCATCGGCGCTACGGCGTTTCACTTCTGAGTTCGGCATGGGGTCAGGTGGGACCACCGCGCTACTGCCG
CCAGGCAAATTCTGTTTTATCAGACCGCTTCTGCGTTCTGATTTAATCTGTATCAGGCTGAAAATCTTCT
CTCATCCGCCAAAACAGCCAAGCTTGCATGCCTGCAGGTCGACTCTAGAGGATCCCCTAAAAATAATGAC
CGAGCTAGCTCTAACTGTGGGATGTGATAACGAGTCTTGCTATATGGTGTTTCAGCTTCGTAAATAAATG
AACTCTGCGCTCCATCCTTGTTGCGTACGGAAGCAAAGGACGAGAGATTAGGAAAATCGATTATTTTGGC
TCGTTGAAGATCCGATGCTTCAAACTCAATCACACGATCCGCCTTATTTATTTGCTTTGTTGTACTGTTA
ACCACCTTAGCTCGACTTAATAAAGGCAAATGAGTAAATCGAGTCCATTTCCGTTCTTGCATTGGATTAA
ACCAAACAAAAATACGCCACTCCTTATGACCCGAGTTACGGAATAAATGACCAATATGTACAACCTGCAC
ATTGTCATTAAATGTAGCTAGCCTAACCACTCACTCTTCCCCATAAACCATTTCCAAGAATCTTTGTGCT
TCCTCAGTTATCCGCTCTTTAGATAACGTTGCACTTCTTAATAATCGCCAGCGCCTAAGCTCAACATCTT
CCTGTTTAAGCTTAATAAAAGCTTGGCTAATCCGTCTAATTTGATAATCTTCCACACTCTCTGAGTAACG
CTTTAAGCAAAGCGCTACCAAAGGCAGTTTCTGTAGATTTTTTGCAAGAGAGGTTCCGTTAGGAGTTTGC
TTTAACAGCCAGCTCGATGTCGCTCTTGGGTGATCAAGGCTACTATCTAGACGCTTTATGATTCTTAATA
GTTGTCGTACAGCAATTCGATCTCTTTGGTTCCAATCAACTCTAGGGGCGGGTGCCAGACGCTCTTGTTG
ATGCTGTTGATTCCAGTGAACTAGCCAATCCCTGTCATGTCGGTAAAGCCAAGCGTATAGCACCCCACCC
TCTAAAGACTGTCTTGCCGCCTTAATTCCTTGGTATTTATGCACTAGTTGCTGCCAGTCTTTATGCTTAA
CAGATAAATCTTCAGAGTTAGGTTGCACAGACTGGCTAACAGGTCTTGTCGTTATAGAGTGCTCAGTAAG
AGCACTTGCCTGCTGTAGCGCTTCTATAACCGTTAGTTTTGGCAATAAGGCTTGCCACACAATACTATGC
TGTAAATAACTAAAGGCTTTTCTATGCTTACGGAATATACTTTTCAGCCAACACGTGTCCTTGTTCTCTG
CCAACTTTAAATCCAGTTTCTCTAGTGCCTCATCACTAAAAGTCTGCCTCACTCTCTCCGCCACCAAGTC
ATGACGAATGTGCTTGCTTTTGGTTAGCCCTAGATCCTGCGCTAAGCGCTGATAAAACAGCGTCCACTGC
TCAAGGCTTGGGGAAAGCTCTTGCGCTCGTGGAGCATCTAACAGAGGGGCTATATAAGCAGCTAGTGCTG
TTAATTGAGATAGGGAGTCTTTGGGGTAGTCTGAAAGCAGCTCAGTATGACCCAAAGCCCAAAATTGATG
TCGGTGATCATCTACAGCTCTATCAAAGAAGACTAAAGCACCGTGTTTTGGACAATATGGCAAAGCGGGC
AAATACCAATCTCGTTGCCAAAAGGCTTCCCCATACCTATTTAGCTGAAGAGCAACGCAATCAGGGCAGT
ATCTAAAGCGGTTATCGCTCTTAACTCTAGAAGCAGCGACTCCTAGCATTAAATGCACCGCACCTTGCGC
TTGGTACTCCATTAACCGAATAGCTTCGTCTCGGCGCTCCTTGCCTACAAACGGAGCATATAAAGGGAAT
AAGGTATGCTCATAAATAAGCTGCTGAACAGCGTAACGTCCTGTTTGATGTAGATGTCTTGCTATCACAC
CTAAATGCGAGGGCAGACCTAAGGTAGCGACCACCTTGCGGTTGCCATACACCTCATCCAACAGCTGCTT
AGGACTAACAATCCCTTGATAAACGCCTGCCCGTGCAATAGTGCTATAAATCAGCTCATTCGAGTACGGA
ACAGGAAAGTTTCTCATGGCTAACCTGCTTGTTTAAATAAGCTCGCCATATCCACTATTACCCCTTTCCC
TTTTAACCGTTCATGCATGGTTTTTTCAGGTTGGCGTTGTGAATAGATATAACGTAAATCCGTATCAGGC
AAGCTATCCCAGTCGCTGGGCTTGACTACCTTTATAGCCGAAACCTTTTTACTCTTGGAGGGCTTTTCTA
GTTCTGACACTACCGTTTCGCCTTCCATCAACCACTGCAAAACAAGAGGCAGTAACTTTTGTCTTGTCAT
CGTTGGATTCTGGCTAAACGCTTTTTTAATAGTGGGAATTAACAGGCTTGAATCGTAATCCTCTTTCAGC
ATCAGATATAAATGACGCTGATCTTCGGTATCTAACTCTTGAAGGGCTTTTTCTTCTGGTGTTTGTTCTT
GTATCGCTGCGATATCTAGCTGAAGTTGGATTAACCGTTTATCAATCTCGGGAACGACTAGATCAGAATA
ACGAGCAATGCGTTCTGGGATACCCGAGCGTAATGCCTCTAGCATGGGGTGCACAGGCTTTAACTCATCT
TGATACACTTGCCGCAATAAACCAGCGGTAATACGCTCATTGCCTAAAGCTAGCGCACGGAGCTGAGCGA
GTACAAAAAGTTTTACTACAATGTCCATCACTCCTTGGCTTAGCTCATACCACACATCACGGACCTCATC
CGATAACAGCGCATCTTTGCGTTGTAAAAGCTGTAATTGCCAAAGATTATCCGTAAAAGCGATCCACTCT
TGATTGGGCTTTCCACGTTGCGTTTGTTGTATAGGATCCCAGAATATAGCTCCAAACCCTGCCCCTCTAC
GTGCAGACCGCAAATCAGCCTCAAAAATCTCTCGTGCTTTAGGGGTACCAATCAACATCACTGGTACGCC
AATAATATTCACCATCGTCACAAAAAAGTTCAGCATCTCTTGAGATCCACCCGAACGAGAGCGGCTTAAA
TGCTGAATTTCATCAATAACCAACAACCCTAAAGCATGTGCATTGGCTATTTGCGACATCAAAGCCAACA
TGGTTTCTATACCATGACGTTTTAAGCCATAACGACGCTCATAGTTCGAGCCCAAGGCTCGATCCAACGC
TCTGAAAAAATTCAAGCAGATTTCTTTTAGCGAACCATTATGCGAGCAGTCTATTTTCAAATACACCACC
TGCTCTACATTGAGTTCACGATGGTAAATCACCTGAGGATACGTGGCTAGAATACGATGAAGAGAGGTCG
TCTTCCCACTACCAGAACAACCAATTAACAATAAGCTTTGTGCCGTAGATCGTGCCTCCTCAAAGCGAAA
TGTCTCCAACTCTCCCGTTTGAACACGCTCATAACCATTTTGTAAATGCTTTTGTAAATCTCCTGTTTTA
GGATTTCTGCCTACGTAGCCACCTCGAATCATGACCGAAATACGCTCACTTAGTAGCAAATGCGTACCTA
ATGGCTGAAAATAGTCATCTGGAATACGACAAATGGTATGAGCTCTGATAACACGGGACTTTTGCAAGTC
AGAGGAAGTAAGCTGTAAAGAGGATTTCAGTGATGCAGCACTATTCACTGACTCTTGTAATGGTGGTAAG
GCCTCGATAAAAGGATTATCACGATAAGCCTCTACCCCCGTATCACGATAAACTGCTTGAATCCGGGTAG
CACTCATGACTCATCCTTTTCTGGTGGATCCTGAAATAATTCAGGCACGTATGTGGGTAGGCTGTAATCT
TCTTGATCATCCGCTTCCACTGCGTTGAAAGGAATAACTTTAGCCTCATCACCTGAAGAGCTTGGCTTCA
AATGCTCCGCACGTTTTTTACGCTCCGAGGTCACGGCTTCTTTTTTATTAGTTTTAATCTGCTTAATGCG
TGTTGATTTGGGCTCAGTAGTACTGGGCGTTAACTTATTCGCTTTCTGAATGGTTTGCTGAATAAACGCC
TCAAGCTCCCTGCGTTTAGTTAACTCATCCTGCTTCGCATTGGCTTTATTGTGTTTTTCTTGTGCTTGTA
TATCCCAAACCTCCCAAAATGAGAGACCTTTAAACTGCCGACTACGTTCCGTCAGATTACAGCGCCAAAA
TACACGGCTGCCAACTTGCGGAAACAAATAAATCGTATCAACCAGCACTGGGTCATAAGCCGCTTCTAAA
TGTTGAGGTCTAGCTATATCAGTGCTCCGCTGCAACCAACCCTCACGCAGAATCTCTGACCCCGAGTAAT
ACAAACCCCACAAATTAACGCCAAATGAAGAAATAGAGACCTTTCGGCGAGGCAGTAACGCTACTCGCAA
CTGCTCTTGCTCCACAGCCCTTAAACTACCTGTACGATGCTGCATACCCCATTGCCATAGCTGGACAGGA
ATAGACGGTAAATCTGTAGGAAAATCAGCATCTCGATCGTATTTATCCATCACCAGATGGTTATTTCTGA
ATAAGATCGTACGCAAAATAATTTGTGTGAACTCAAATACCGACAGAGATGCATCTAACCTATAGTCTGT
TTCACCATGGCTTTTGATCCGACTGCCCTCTACAATGCCAGGTGCAAAGGACTTAAACTCGGCTTGTAGT
GTTCTAAAAGTGCTTTCCACTATGCCTTTAGCATCGCCACGTCTAGGTGGAGCACTTTCCACTCGCACAT
TAAAACTAGAAACTAAGGCTTCGACCTGATGACTCATTAATTCGCCACGGTCCGCTAGCAACACATCTGG
CAAACCTACACACGGCCAGTCTGAGCTACTAATCTCAATATCATGCTGGGCACAAATGGCCGTTTTGTCA
GAGCAAGCATTTACAAAAGCCTGCATCGCCACCACATAAGACGGATTTTCAAAGCCGATATAAAAGCCCG
TGATCATCCGACTAAACACATCAATCACAATGTAAAGCGTTGGTCTTCCTATGATTTTTTGGCGATCATG
ATGATCCACTAAATAAATATCAGCAATCGTGGCATCAATCTCATAACGACTCCCAGGGCCTAACGCCTGA
GAAGTGGCTGTACTACTTAAGGGTCGTACGTCTTTTTTATATACCCCTGCTTTAACTCTAGACTTTAAGC
GCTGAGCTTTAGGGTATTCTCGATCATAAAAATAACGAAACTGACGTAGTGTTGGGTAATCCTCTTGGGG
AATGCGAGGAAAATACTGAGCAAACAAGTCCACAAATCGTCTATAGGCAACGGTGGTCTTTGTACCTTTT
TGATTTAACAGGTGCTTTTCTATGGTCAACCTAAAAAGGCGTTCAATCTCGGGCGTTACCTTGGTTCCTT
CACCCTTACCATATTCTCTGGCTCGGCCAATCTTTGCTGTTCCTGTCGCTGAACGTCTTTCCCCTGGTGC
ACCGCTGTTTTTGTAGTCAGGAATTAATGCATTAGGCGTTTGACCACGCTGCCAGTAACGGCGTAACAAC
TTATAAACTGTAGCCTTAGTAACCTTATGTTCTTGGACCACATGCTCAACGAGTTCGCTTCTGACTTTAG
GGTCGAAACGATCCTTACTATTAATAATAGGAAGAATTTTTCGATAATCCTCCTCGCGCTTCTGGAAGCT
GACAGAATCTACAGACGGCTCTTCTAAATCAAGATGTACATAAGGGTCATCAGTTCTAACTAAGCGGCCT
TCATCTAAATACTGCATTAGCAACAACTCAGCCCTAGCTTGTGGAACTCCTTTATCAGCGCTTATTTGCA
TCCAGACAACTTGGCCATCCTCTATAGCCAAAATGCGATACGGATCATTATCAAATAGCACAACCTCATT
AATTTGCCACATAGCGCAACTCCTCCATATTCACTACTTGGCTAATACAGAGATCTGCACACTTATTTGC
CCTGAAAGACTTATAAATATTGAACTTAATAAAACCATTTGCGGTTAAGGCTCGTATCTCACTCAATGTT
TTGCCTAACTCCAAATCATAAGCAATATCAACCTGCTTACAGACATTGATAATGTTTTCATCTCCTTTTT
CTTGCAGGATATGGGCCAATGGGGATAGTTGTGCTAAAAGCTCCGCAGAAACTTCTTCTGTTTTCACTGA
ATAAAGCCATTCAATATTTTCTTTTACTACGGGATTTATTTCTTTATCAGTAAAAATGAACCAAGGAATT
TGCTTTTGCTGCCAATAGCGACGCTCTAGTTCTAGTTTTTCTAAGGTACGCTCGTCTTGTAAGGCTGCTG
CAGGTTTGACTTGAATAGCAAACTGCTCAAAAGGACCATCTTTGCAGTCCACTAAAAAATCAGTAGACAT
AACCTGATCTACACCACGAATAACAGGATGCTTAATACCACTATCTATTGCAATCTGCCTGGTATCACTA
GGTAATAAGGGGAACTGCTCGCGTATATCTAGCACGCTGCTCTCCCACTCAAGACTGAGAAAAACAGCAA
GCTCTAAGTCAGATAGCAAATGATGGACTCGTCCCGTCTTATGAGAATAAATACGGTGGGAACGACCTGA
AGAAGGAACTTCTTGTACTGTTAGCCATGGAATATAGTCTTTACCATGCCCTTGGCCACGCCCCTCTTTA
ATACGACGGGCAATTTGCACTTCAGAAAATGAAGAGTTTGCTTTAGCCATAACAAAAGTCCAGTATGCTT
TTTCACAGCATAACTGGACTGATTTCAGTTTACAACTATTCTGTCTAGTTTAAGACTTGGGTACCGAGCT
CGAATTCGCTAGCCCAAAAAAACGGGTATGGAGAAACAGTAGAGAGTTGCGATAAAAAGCGTCAGGTAGG
ATCCGCTAATCTTATGGATAAAAATGCTATGGCATAGCAAAGTGTGACGCCGTGCAAATAATCAATGTGG
ACTTTTCTGCCGTGATTATAGACACTTTTGTTACGCGTTTTTGTCATGGCTTTGGTCCCGCTTTGTTACA
GAATGCTTTTAATAAGCGGGGTTACCGGTTTGGTTAGCGAGAAGAGCCAGTAAAAGACGCAGTGACGGCA
ATGTCTGATGCAATATGGACAATTGGTTTCTTCTCTGAATGGCGGGAGTATGAAAAGTATGGCTGAAGCG
CAAAATGATCCCCTGCTGCCGGGATACTCGTTTAATGCCCATCTGGTGGCGGGTTTAACGCCGATTGAGG
CCAACGGTTATCTCGATTTTTTTATCGACCGACCGCTGGGAATGAAAGGTTATATTCTCAATCTCACCAT
TCGCGGTCAGGGGGTGGTGAAAAATCAGGGACGAGAATTTGTTTGCCGACCGGGTGATATTTTGCTGTTC
CCGCCAGGAGAGATTCATCACTACGGTCGTCATCCGGAGGCTCGCGAATGGTATCACCAGTGGGTTTACT
TTCGTCCGCGCGCCTACTGGCATGAATGGCTTAACTGGCCGTCAATATTTGCCAATACGGGGTTCTTTCG
CCCGGATGAAGCGCACCAGCCGCATTTCAGCGACCTGTTTGGGCAAATCATTAACGCCGGGCAAGGGGAA
GGGCGCTATTCGGAGCTGCTGGCGATAAATCTGCTTGAGCAATTGTTACTGCGGCGCATGGAAGCGATTA
ACGAGTCGCTCCATCCACCGATGGATAATCGGGTACGCGAGGCTTGTCAGTACATCAGCGATCACCTGGC
AGACAGCAATTTTGATATCGCCAGCGTCGCACAGCATGTTTGCTTGTCGCCGTCGCGTCTGTCACATCTT
TTCCGCCAGCAGTTAGGGATTAGCGTCTTAAGCTGGCGCGAGGACCAACGTATCAGCCAGGCGAAGCTGC
TTTTGAGCACCACCCGGATGCCTATCGCCACCGTCGGTCGCAATGTTGGTTTTGACGATCAACTCTATTT
CTCGCGGGTATTTAAAAAATGCACCGGGGCCAGCCCGAGCGAGTTCCGTGCCGGTTGTGAAGAAAAAGTG
AATGATGTAGCCGTCAAGTTGTCATAATTGGTAACGAATCAGACAATTGACGGCTTGACGGAGTAGCATA
GGGTTTGCAGAATCCCTGCTTCGTCCATTTGACAGGCACATTATGCATCGATGATAAGCTGTCAAACATG
AGCAGATCCTCTACGCCGGACGCATCGTGGCCTGTGGGCGGACAATAAAGTCTTAAACTGAACAAAATAG
ATCTAAACTATGACAATAAAGTCTTAAACTAGACAGAATAGTTGTAAACTGAAATCAGTCCAGTTATGCT
GTGAAAAAGCATACTGGACTTTTGTTATGGCTAAAGCAAACTCTTCATTTTCTGAAGTGCAAATTGCCCG
TCGTATTAAAGAGGGGCGTGGGGTCGACGCGGCCGTGGCGCGCCTCCTAGGTGCTCGAGTGGCGGCCGCT
ATTGACCCATAAACTGCCAGGAATTGGGGATCGGATTCGAGCTCGCACGCTGCCGCAAGCACTCAGGGCG
CAAGGGCTGCTAAAGGAAGCGGAACACGTAGAAAGCCAGTCCGCAGAAACGGTGCTGACCCCGGATGAAT
GTCAGCTACTGGGCTATCTGGACAAGGGAAAACGCAAGCGCAAAGAGAAAGCAGGTAGCTTGCAGTGGGC
TTACATGGCGATAGCTAGACTGGGCGGTTTTATGGACAGCAAGCGAACCGGAATTGCCAGCTGGGGCGCC
CTCTGGTAAGGTTGGGAAGCCCTGCAAAGTAAACTGGATGGCTTTCTTGCCGCCAAGGATCTGATGGCGC
AGGGGATCAAGATCTGATCAAGAGACAGGATACTAGTGGAGGAAGAAAAA
